>Addgene plasmid #229911 | AiP13306 - pAAV-AiE0970m-minBG-SYFP2-P2A-3XFLAG-10aa-H2B-WPRE3-BGHpA (Alias: CN3306) | addgene full sequence | sequence record 460628 | Addgene NGS Result
CCTGCAGGCAGCTGCGCGCTCGCTCGCTCACTGAGGCCGCCCGGGCGTCGGGCGACCTTTGGTCGCCCGG
CCTCAGTGAGCGAGCGAGCGCGCAGAGAGGGAGTGGCCAACTCCATCACTAGGGGTTCCTGCGGCCGCAC
GCGTTGTTCACATATGTCAGGGTCCTGTAGGCCCTGCACATACAGAGGGAATGGTTTCTGTTCTTATAAG
AGCCATTATCAAAATTCTCCCAGGAAAAATACTGTTTATCAGAAGTATAGCCCCTTCCCATTCCCATAGA
AACGTTTGTTTCCGTAGGTGGAGTTTTTATACAGGTCTCCTAGGAACTCAGATACCTAATTATAGTAGAA
TGTTCCAAAATGTCTGAAAAAAAATGCAGATCTTCTGAGATTATAAGTAGCTTTGTTTCTTTTTTAAAAT
ACTTTTCTAAACTTTTCGATTTTATTTTATAGACATTAACTGTCTTAAATCATTGTAGAACTGAGACCTA
AGCCTGTTGTGGAGAGCTCGGGCTGGGCATAAAAGTCAGGGCAGAGCCATCTATTGCTTACATTTGCTTC
TGGGATCCAGATCTTTCGAAGCTAGCGCTACCGGTCGCCACCATGGTCTCCAAGGGCGAGGAGCTGTTCA
CCGGGGTGGTGCCCATCCTGGTCGAGCTGGACGGCGATGTCAACGGCCACAAGTTCAGCGTGTCCGGCGA
GGGCGAGGGCGATGCCACCTACGGCAAGCTGACCCTGAAGCTGATCTGCACCACCGGCAAGCTGCCCGTG
CCCTGGCCCACCCTCGTGACCACCCTGGGCTACGGCGTGCAGTGCTTCGCCCGCTACCCCGACCACATGA
AGCAGCACGACTTCTTCAAGTCCGCCATGCCCGAAGGCTACGTCCAGGAGCGCACCATCTTCTTCAAAGA
CGACGGCAACTACAAGACCCGCGCCGAGGTGAAGTTCGAGGGCGACACCCTGGTGAACCGCATCGAGCTG
AAGGGCATCGACTTCAAGGAGGACGGCAACATCCTGGGGCACAAGCTGGAGTACAACTACAACAGCCACA
ACGTCTATATCACCGCCGACAAGCAGAAGAACGGCATCAAGGCCAACTTCAAGATCCGCCACAACATCGA
GGACGGCGGCGTGCAGCTCGCCGACCACTACCAGCAGAACACCCCCATCGGCGACGGCCCCGTGCTGCTG
CCCGACAACCACTACCTGAGCTACCAGTCCAAGCTGAGCAAAGACCCCAACGAGAAGCGCGATCACATGG
TCCTGCTGGAGTTCGTGACCGCCGCCGGGATCACTCTCGGCATGGACGAGCTGTACAAGGGCTCTGGTGC
TACCAACTTCTCACTGTTGAAACAGGCAGGGGATGTAGAGGAGAATCCAGGGCCTGGTGCTAGTGGAGAC
TACAAAGACCATGACGGAGATTATAAAGATCATGACATCGATTACAAGGATGACGATGACAAGTCCGGAC
TCAGATCTGGAGGCTCCGGAGGCCCAGAGCCAGCGAAGTCTGCTCCCGCCCCGAAAAAGGGCTCCAAGAA
GGCGGTGACTAAGGCGCAGAAGAAAGGCGGCAAGAAGCGCAAGCGCAGCCGCAAGGAGAGCTATTCCATC
TATGTGTACAAGGTTCTGAAGCAGGTCCACCCTGACACCGGCATTTCGTCCAAGGCCATGGGCATCATGA
ATTCGTTTGTGAACGACATTTTCGAGCGCATCGCAGGAGAGGCTTCCCGCCTGGCGCATTACAACAAGCG
CTCGACCATCACCTCCCGGGAGATCCAGACGGCCGTGCGCCTGCTGCTGCCTGGGGAGTTGGCCAAGCAC
GCCGTGTCCGAGGGTACTAAGGCCATCACCAAGTACACCAGCGCTAAGTAATGAGGCGCGCCGCGGCCGC
GAATTCGATATCATAATCAACCTCTGGATTACAAAATTTGTGAAAGATTGACTGGTATTCTTAACTATGT
TGCTCCTTTTACGCTATGTGGATACGCTGCTTTAATGCCTTTGTATCATGCTATTGCTTCCCGTATGGCT
TTCATTTTCTCCTCCTTGTATAAATCCTGGTTAGTTCTTGCCACGGCGGAACTCATCGCCGCCTGCCTTG
CCCGCTGCTGGACAGGGGCTCGGCTGTTGGGCACTGACAATTCCGTGGCTCGAGAGATCTTCGACTGTGC
CTTCTAGTTGCCAGCCATCTGTTGTTTGCCCCTCCCCCGTGCCTTCCTTGACCCTGGAAGGTGCCACTCC
CACTGTCCTTTCCTAATAAAATGAGGAAATTGCATCGCATTGTCTGAGTAGGTGTCATTCTATTCTGGGG
GGTGGGGTGGGGCAGGACAGCAAGGGGGAGGATTGGGAAGACAATAGCAGGCATGAGATCTCACGTGCGG
ACCGAGCGGCCGCAGGAACCCCTAGTGATGGAGTTGGCCACTCCCTCTCTGCGCGCTCGCTCGCTCACTG
AGGCCGGGCGACCAAAGGTCGCCCGACGCCCGGGCTTTGCCCGGGCGGCCTCAGTGAGCGAGCGAGCGCG
CAGCTGCCTGCAGGGGCGCCTGATGCGGTATTTTCTCCTTACGCATCTGTGCGGTATTTCACACCGCATA
[95 nt withheld, positions 2591-2685]
T
[46 nt withheld, positions 2687-2732]
C
[141 nt withheld, positions 2734-2874]
CCTTTGACGTTGGAGTCCACGTTCTTT
[37 nt withheld, positions 2902-2938]
ACTCTATCTCGGGCTATTCTTTTGATTTATAAGGGATTTTGCCGATTTCGGTCTATTGGTTAAAAAATGA
GCTGATTTAACAAAAATTTAACGCGAATTTTAACAAAATATTAACGTTTACAATTTTATGGTGCACTCTC
AGTACAATCTGCTCTGATGCCGCATAGTTAAGCCAGCCCCGACACCCGCCAACACCCGCTGACGCGCCCT
GACGGGCTTGTCTGCTCCCGGCATCCGCTTACAGACAAGCTGTGACCGTCTCCGGGAGCTGCATGTGTCA
GAGGTTTTCACCGTCATCACCGAAACGCGCGAGACGAAAGGGCCTCGTGATACGCCTATTTTTATAGGTT
AATGTCATGATAATAATGGTTTCTTAGACGTCAGGTGGCACTTTTCGGGGAAATGTGCGCGGAACCCCTA
TTTGTTTATTTTTCTAAATACATTCAAATATGTATCCGCTCATGAGACAATAACCCTGATAAATGCTTCA
ATAATATTGAAAAAGGAAGAGTATGAGTATTCAACATTTCCGTGTCGCCCTTATTCCCTTTTTTGCGGCA
TTTTGCCTTCCTGTTTTTGCTCACCCAGAAACGCTGGTGAAAGTAAAAGATGCTGAAGATCAGTTGGGTG
CACGAGTGGGTTACATCGAACTGGATCTCAACAGCGGTAAGATCCTTGAGAGTTTTCGCCCCGAAGAACG
TTTTCCAATGATGAGCACTTTTAAAGTTCTGCTATGTGGCGCGGTATTATCCCGTATTGACGCCGGGCAA
GAGCAACTCGGTCGCCGCATACACTATTCTCAGAATGACTTGGTTGAGTACTCACCAGTCACAGAAAAGC
ATCTTACGGATGGCATGACAGTAAGAGAATTATGCAGTGCTGCCATAACCATGAGTGATAACACTGCGGC
CAACTTACTTCTGACAACGATCGGAGGACCGAAGGAGCTAACCGCTTTTTTGCACAACATGGGGGATCAT
GTAACTCGCCTTGATCGTTGGGAACCGGAGCTGAATGAAGCCATACCAAACGACGAGCGTGACACCACGA
TGCCTGTAGCAATGGCAACAACGTTGCGCAAACTATTAACTGGCGAACTACTTACTCTAGCTTCCCGGCA
ACAATTAATAGACTGGATGGAGGCGGATAAAGTTGCAGGACCACTTCTGCGCTCGGCCCTTCCGGCTGGC
TGGTTTATTGCTGATAAATCTGGAGCCGGTGAGCGTGGGTCTCGCGGTATCATTGCAGCACTGGGGCCAG
ATGGTAAGCCCTCCCGTATCGTAGTTATCTACACGACGGGGAGTCAGGCAACTATGGATGAACGAAATAG
ACAGATCGCTGAGATAGGTGCCTCACTGATTAAGCATTGGTAACTGTCAGACCAAGTTTACTCATATATA
CTTTAGATTGATTTAAAACTTCATTTTTAATTTAAAAGGATCTAGGTGAAGATCCTTTTTGATAATCTCA
TGACCAAAATCCCTTAACGTGAGTTTTCGTTCCACTGAGCGTCAGACCCCGTAGAAAAGATCAAAGGATC
TTCTTGAGATCCTTTTTTTCTGCGCGTAATCTGCTGCTTGCAAACAAAAAAACCACCGCTACCAGCGGTG
GTTTGTTTGCCGGATCAAGAGCTACCAACTCTTTTTCCGAAGGTAACTGGCTTCAGCAGAGCGCAGATAC
CAAATACTGTTCTTCTAGTGTAGCCGTAGTTAGGCCACCACTTCAAGAACTCTGTAGCACCGCCTACATA
CCTCGCTCTGCTAATCCTGTTACCAGTGGCTGCTGCCAGTGGCGATAAGTCGTGTCTTACCGGGTTGGAC
TCAAGACGATAGTTACCGGATAAGGCGCAGCGGTCGGGCTGAACGGGGGGTTCGTGCACACAGCCCAGCT
TGGAGCGAACGACCTACACCGAACTGAGATACCTACAGCGTGAGCTATGAGAAAGCGCCACGCTTCCCGA
AGGGAGAAAGGCGGACAGGTATCCGGTAAGCGGCAGGGTCGGAACAGGAGAGCGCACGAGGGAGCTTCCA
GGGGGAAACGCCTGGTATCTTTATAGTCCTGTCGGGTTTCGCCACCTCTGACTTGAGCGTCGATTTTTGT
GATGCTCGTCAGGGGGGCGGAGCCTATGGAAAAACGCCAGCAACGCGGCCTTTTTACGGTTCCTGGCCTT
TTGCTGGCCTTTTGCTCACATGT
Features (pLannotate 1.2.2; 16 found; start..end, strand, type, name):
     12..39      +  repeat_region  AAV2 ITR (fragment): inverted terminal repeat of adeno-associated virus serotype 2 inverted
     68..95      +  repeat_region  AAV2 ITR (fragment): inverted terminal repeat of adeno-associated virus serotype 2 inverted
    603..1319    +  CDS            SYFP2: SYFP2 is a basic (constitutively fluorescent) yellow fluorescent protein published in 2006, derived from Aequorea victoria. It is reported to be a very rapidly-maturing monomer with moderate acid sensitivity.
   1398..1463    +  CDS            3xFLAG: three tandem FLAG® epitope tags, followed by an enterokinase cleavage site
   1494..1871    +  CDS            H2B: human histone H2B; HIST1H2BJ
   1905..2062    +  misc_feature   WPRE (fragment): woodchuck hepatitis virus posttranscriptional regulatory element
   2068..2148    +  misc_feature   WPRE (fragment): woodchuck hepatitis virus posttranscriptional regulatory element
   2165..2276    +  polyA_signal   bGH poly(A) signal: bovine growth hormone polyadenylation signal
   2394..2534    +  repeat_region  AAV2 ITR: inverted terminal repeat of adeno-associated virus serotype 2 inverted
   2539..2590    -  misc_feature   bom (fragment): basis of mobility region from pBR322
   2609..3064    +  rep_origin     f1 ori (sequence partly withheld): f1 bacteriophage origin of replication; arrow indicates direction of (+) strand synthesis
   3065..3114    -  misc_feature   bom (fragment): basis of mobility region from pBR322
   3216..3251    -  CDS            rop (fragment): Rop protein, which maintains plasmids at low copy number; rop
   3346..3450    +  promoter       AmpR promoter: bla
   3451..4311    +  CDS            AmpR: β-lactamase; bla; confers resistance to ampicillin, carbenicillin, and related antibiotics
   4482..5070    +  rep_origin     ori: high-copy-number ColE1/pMB1/pBR322/pUC origin of replication
