[The description below was written by a language model from this plasmid's Addgene catalogue record and pLannotate feature annotations shown in this document.]
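Description:
AiP13306 (alias CN3306) is a recombinant AAV transfer plasmid of about 5.1 kb, built to package an enhancer-driven reporter cassette into AAV particles for delivery to brain tissue. The bacterial portion carries a high-copy ColE1/pUC-type origin, an f1 phage origin and the β-lactamase gene with its own promoter, giving ampicillin selection. The cassette is flanked by AAV2 inverted terminal repeats, which are the cis elements needed for genome replication and encapsidation. The right ITR is annotated in full, while the left one was detected only as two short fragments in the sequencing result. ITRs are prone to recombination, which fits the recorded use of a stable, recombination-deficient host strain.

According to the construct name, expression is controlled by the AiE0970m enhancer placed upstream of a minimal beta-globin promoter (minBG). Neither element was recognised by the automated annotation, but the unannotated stretch between the left ITR and the first coding sequence is where they would sit. The minimal promoter has little activity on its own, so transcription depends on the enhancer, which is described as designed to drive transgene expression in specific brain cell types. The record does not say which cell types. The open reading frame encodes the yellow fluorescent protein SYFP2, a P2A self-cleaving peptide, and then a 3xFLAG tag joined by a 10-amino-acid linker to human histone H2B. A single transcript should therefore give free fluorescent protein that fills the cell plus a separate, epitope-tagged histone that marks the nucleus, which can be detected with anti-FLAG reagents. A shortened WPRE (WPRE3) and the bovine growth hormone polyadenylation signal improve transcript stability and 3′ processing while saving packaging space. The plasmid belongs to a collection of enhancer AAVs for genetic access to cortical cell types, and it is used to label and assess enhancer-defined populations.
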