Addgene plasmid #229911: AiP13306 - pAAV-AiE0970m-minBG-SYFP2-P2A-3XFLAG-10aa-H2B-WPRE3-BGHpA (Alias: CN3306)
Purpose: AiE0970m is an enhancer sequence, designed to drive AAV-mediated transgene expression in specific brain cell types
Depositing lab: Allen Institute for Brain Science & Jonathan Ting. Depositing organization: Allen Institute. Publication: A suite of enhancer AAVs and transgenic mouse lines for genetic access to cortical cell types. Ben-Simon Y, Hooper M, Narayan S, Daigle TL, Dwivedi D, Way SW, Oster A, Stafford DA, Mich JK, Taormina MJ, Martinez RA, Opitz-Araya X, Roth JR, Alexander JR, Allen S, Amster A, Arbuckle J, Ayala A, Baker PM, Bakken TE, Barcelli T, Barta S, Bendrick J, Bertagnolli D, Bielstein C, Bishwakarma P, Bowlus J, Boyer G, Brouner K, Casian B, Casper T, Chakka AB, Chakrabarty R, Chance RK, Chavan S, Clark M, Colbert K, Collman F, Daniel S, Departee M, DiValentin P, Donadio N, Dotson N, Egdorf T, Fliss T, Gabitto M, Garcia J, Gary A, Gasperini M, Gloe J, Goldy J, Gore BB, Graybuck L, Greisman N, Haeseleer F, Halterman C, Haradon Z, Hastings SD, Helback O, Ho W, Hockemeyer D, Huang C, Huff S, Hunker A, Johansen N, Jones D, Juneau Z, Kalmbach B, Kannan M, Khem S, Kussick E, Kutsal R, Larsen R, Lee C, Lee AY, Leibly M, Lenz GH, Li S, Liang E, Lusk N, Madigan Z, Malloy J, Malone J, McCue R, Melchor J, Mollenkopf T, Moosman S, Morin E, Newman D, Ng L, Ngo K, Omstead V, Otto S, Oyama A, Pena N, Pham T, Phillips E, Pom CA, Potekhina L, Ransford S, Ray PL, Rette D, Reynoldson C, Rimorin C, Rocha D, Ruiz A, Sanchez REA, Sawyer L, Sedeno-Cortes A, Sevigny JP, Shapovalova N, Shepard N, Shulga L, Sigler AR, Siverts L, Soliman S, Somasundaram S, Staats B, Stewart K, Szelenyi E, Tieu M, Trader C, Tran A, van Velthoven CTJ, Walker M, Wang Y, Weed N, Wirthlin M, Wood T, Wynalda B, Yao Z, Zhou T, Ariza J, Dee N, Reding M, Ronellenfitch K, Mufti S, Sunkin SM, Smith KA, Esposito L, Waters J, Thyagarajan B, Yao S, Lein ES, Zeng H, Levi BP, Ngai J, Ting JT, Tasic B. Cell. 2025 May 16:S0092-8674(25)00513-6. doi: 10.1016/j.cell.2025.05.002. PubMed 40403729.
Backbone
  Vector backbone: rAAV
  Vector type: AAV
Growth in bacteria
  Bacterial resistance: Ampicillin, 100 μg/mL
  Growth temperature: 30°C
  Growth strain: NEB Stable
  Copy number: High Copy
Gene/Insert
  Gene/Insert name: SYFP2-P2A-3XFLAG-10aa-H2B
  Species: Synthetic
  Cloning method: Restriction Enzyme; 5′ cloning site Unknown (unknown if destroyed); 3′ cloning site Unknown (unknown if destroyed)
Terms and licenses: Academic/Nonprofit Terms; Industry Terms: Not Available to Industry
Depositor comments: Allen Institute plasmid alias: CN3306
How to cite: AiP13306 - pAAV-AiE0970m-minBG-SYFP2-P2A-3XFLAG-10aa-H2B-WPRE3-BGHpA (Alias: CN3306) was a gift from Allen Institute for Brain Science & Jonathan Ting (Addgene plasmid # 229911 ; http://n2t.net/addgene:229911 ; RRID:Addgene_229911)
